Addgene plasmid #227273: qTAG-AAVS1-Ef1a-Puro-moxGFP
Purpose: AAVS1 targeting donor for the insertion of Puro and a strong EF1a promoter expressing moxGFP. To be co-transfected with sgRNA plasmid px330-AAVS1 (Addgene #227272)
Depositing lab: Laurence Pelletier. Depositing organization: Sinai Health System. Publication: qTAG: an adaptable plasmid scaffold for CRISPR-based endogenous tagging. Philip R, Sharma A, Matellan L, Erpf AC, Hsu WH, Tkach JM, Wyatt HDM, Pelletier L. EMBO J. 2024 Dec 12. doi: 10.1038/s44318-024-00337-5. PubMed 39668248.
Backbone
  Vector backbone: pUC19
  Backbone manufacturer: Invitrogen
  Backbone size w/o insert (bp): 2686
  Vector type: Mammalian Expression, CRISPR ; Donor Template
  Selectable markers: Puromycin
Growth in bacteria
  Bacterial resistance: Ampicillin, 100 μg/mL
  Growth temperature: 37°C
  Growth strain: DH5alpha
  Copy number: High Copy
Gene/Insert
  Gene/Insert name: AAVS1 Homology Arms flanking a 2A-Puro-EF1a-moxGFP cassette (alt name: AAVS1)
  Species: Synthetic
  Insert size (bp): 4704
  Entrez Gene: AAVS1 (a.k.a. AAV)
  Promoter: Promoterless
  Cloning method: Unknown
  Sequencing primers: 5′ CTGCAAGGCGATTAAGTTGGGTAAC; 3′ GGCTCGTATGTTGTGTGGAATTGT
Terms and licenses: Academic/Nonprofit Terms; Industry Terms: Not Available to Industry
Depositor comments: To be co-transfected with sgRNA plasmid px330-AAVS1 (Addgene #227272): https://www.addgene.org/227272/
How to cite: qTAG-AAVS1-Ef1a-Puro-moxGFP was a gift from Laurence Pelletier (Addgene plasmid # 227273 ; http://n2t.net/addgene:227273 ; RRID:Addgene_227273)
