[The description below was written by a language model from this plasmid's Addgene catalogue record and pLannotate feature annotations shown in this document.]
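Description:
qTAG-AAVS1-Ef1a-Puro-moxGFP is a pUC19-based homology-directed repair donor plasmid for CRISPR-mediated knock-in at the human AAVS1 safe-harbour locus, which lies in intron 1 of PPP1R12C. It is propagated in E. coli as a high-copy plasmid through its ColE1/pUC origin and selected with ampicillin via the β-lactamase gene. Remnants of the pUC19 lacZα, lac promoter and operator region flank the insert, and the small bom, rop and lacI fragments annotated are backbone residues rather than functional elements.

The payload of about 4.7 kb is bounded by left and right AAVS1 homology arms of roughly 800 bp each. Immediately after the left arm sits a splice acceptor followed by a puromycin N-acetyltransferase coding sequence and an SV40 polyadenylation signal. The catalogue describes this as a 2A-Puro unit, though the 2A peptide itself is not annotated in the feature table. This selection cassette has no promoter of its own, so puromycin resistance depends on splicing into the endogenous PPP1R12C transcript after correct integration, which enriches for on-target events over random insertions. Downstream is an independent expression unit in which the human EF-1α core promoter with its intron A drives moxGFP, a monomeric, rapidly maturing green fluorescent protein derived from Aequorea victoria GFP, terminated by a bGH poly(A) signal.

The donor is meant to be co-transfected into human cells with a companion px330-based plasmid that supplies the AAVS1-targeting sgRNA. The result is puromycin-selectable cells with strong, constitutive moxGFP expression from a defined genomic site. It belongs to the qTAG plasmid scaffold system for CRISPR-based tagging.
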