Features (pLannotate 1.2.2; 19 found; start..end, strand, type, name):
    137..236     +  misc_feature   bom (fragment): basis of mobility region from pBR322
    242..399     -  CDS            lacZα (fragment): LacZα fragment of β-galactosidase; lacZ fragment
    402..1205    +  misc_feature   HA-L: left homology arm from the adeno-associated virus integration site (AAVS1) within intron 1 of the human PPP1R12C gene
   1212..1237    +  misc_feature   SA: splice acceptor site
   1339..1938    +  CDS            PuroR: puromycin N-acetyltransferase; pac from Streptomyces alboniger; confers resistance to puromycin
   1960..2081    +  polyA_signal   SV40 poly(A) signal: SV40 polyadenylation signal
   2100..2311    +  promoter       EF-1α core promoter: core promoter for human elongation factor EF-1α
   2312..3250    +  intron         EF-1α intron A: intron upstream of the start codon of human EF-1α
   3288..4004    +  CDS            moxGFP: moxGFP is a basic (constitutively fluorescent) green fluorescent protein published in 2015, derived from Aequorea victoria. It is reported to be a rapidly-maturing monomer.
   4030..4254    +  polyA_signal   bGH poly(A) signal: bovine growth hormone polyadenylation signal
   4269..5105    +  misc_feature   HA-R: right homology arm from the adeno-associated virus integration site (AAVS1) within intron 1 of the human PPP1R12C gene
   5148..5164    -  protein_bind   lac operator: The lac repressor binds to the lac operator to inhibit transcription in E. coli. This inhibition can be relieved by adding lactose or isopropyl-β-D-thiogalactopyranoside (IPTG). lac repressor encoded by lacI
   5172..5202    -  promoter       lac promoter: promoter for the E. coli lac operon
   5217..5238    -  protein_bind   CAP binding site: CAP binding activates transcription in the presence of cAMP. E. coli catabolite activator protein
   5251..5343    -  CDS            lacI (fragment): lac repressor; lacI; The lac repressor binds to the lac operator to inhibit transcription in E. coli. This inhibition can be relieved by adding lactose or isopropyl-β-D-thiogalactopyranoside (IPTG).
   5526..6114    -  rep_origin     ori: high-copy-number ColE1/pMB1/pBR322/pUC origin of replication
   6285..7145    -  CDS            AmpR: β-lactamase; bla; confers resistance to ampicillin, carbenicillin, and related antibiotics
   7146..7250    -  promoter       AmpR promoter: bla
   7345..35      +  CDS            rop (fragment) (across the origin): Rop protein, which maintains plasmids at low copy number; rop
>Addgene plasmid #227273 | qTAG-AAVS1-Ef1a-Puro-moxGFP | addgene full sequence | sequence record 452031 | Addgene NGS Result
TCGCGCGTTTCGGTGATGACGGTGAAAACCTCTGACACATGCAGCTCCCGGAGACGGTCACAGCTTGTCT
GTAAGCGGATGCCGGGAGCAGACAAGCCCGTCAGGGCGCGTCAGCGGGTGTTGGCGGGTGTCGGGGCTGG
CTTAACTATGCGGCATCAGAGCAGATTGTACTGAGAGTGCACCATATGCGGTGTGAAATACCGCACAGAT
GCGTAAGGAGAAAATACCGCATCAGGCGCCATTCGCCATTCAGGCTGCGCAACTGTTGGGAAGGGCGATC
GGTGCGGGCCTCTTCGCTATTACGCCAGCTGGCGAAAGGGGGATGTGCTGCAAGGCGATTAAGTTGGGTA
ACGCCAGGGTTTTCCCAGTCACGACGTTGTAAAACGACGGCCAGTGAATTCTGCTTTCTCTGACCAGCAT
TCTCTCCCCTGGGCCTGTGCCGCTTTCTGTCTGCAGCTTGTGGCCTGGGTCACCTCTACGGCTGGCCCAG
ATCCTTCCCTGCCGCCTCCTTCAGGTTCCGTCTTCCTCCACTCCCTCTTCCCCTTGCTCTCTGCTGTGTT
GCTGCCCAAGGATGCTCTTTCCGGAGCACTTCCTTCTCGGCGCTGCACCACGTGATGTCCTCTGAGCGGA
TCCTCCCCGTGTCTGGGTCCTCTCCGGGCATCTCTCCTCCCTCACCCAACCCCATGCCGTCTTCACTCGC
TGGGTTCCCTTTTCCTTCTCCTTCTGGGGCCTGTGCCATCTCTCGTTTCTTAGGATGGCCTTCTCCGACG
GATGTCTCCCTTGCGTCCCGCCTCCCCTTCTTGTAGGCCTGCATCATCACCGTTTTTCTGGACAACCCCA
AAGTACCCCGTCTCCCTGGCTTTAGCCACCTCTCCATCCTCTTGCTTTCTTTGCCTGGACACCCCGTTCT
CCTGTGGATTCGGGTCACCTCTCACTCCTTTCATTTGGGCAGCTCCCCTACCCCCCTTACCTCTCTAGTC
TGTGCTAGCTCTTCCAGCCCCCTGTCATGGCATCTTCCAGGGGTCCGAGAGCTCAGCTAGTCTTCTTCCT
CCAACCCGGGCCCCTATGTCCACTTCAGGACAGCATGTTTGCTGCCTCCAGGGATCCTGTGTCCCCGAGC
TGGGACCACCTTATATTCCCAGGGCCGGTTAATGTGGCTCTGGTTCTGGGTACTTTTATCTGTCCCCTCC
ACCCCACAGTGGGGCTGTACACTGACCTCTTCTCTTCCTCCCACAGGGCATGCATTCTGGTGGCGGAGGA
TCCGGAGCTACTAACTTCAGCCTGCTGAAGCAGGCCGGAGACGTGGAGGAGAACCCTGGACCTTCTAGAG
GAAGCGGAATGACCGAGTACAAGCCCACGGTGCGCCTCGCCACCCGCGACGACGTCCCCAGGGCCGTACG
CACCCTCGCCGCCGCGTTCGCCGACTACCCCGCCACGCGCCACACCGTCGATCCGGACCGCCACATCGAG
CGGGTCACCGAGCTGCAAGAACTCTTCCTCACGCGCGTCGGGCTCGACATCGGCAAGGTGTGGGTCGCGG
ACGACGGCGCCGCGGTGGCGGTCTGGACCACGCCGGAGAGCGTCGAAGCGGGGGCGGTGTTCGCCGAGAT
CGGCCCGCGCATGGCCGAGTTGAGCGGTTCCCGGCTGGCCGCGCAGCAACAGATGGAAGGCCTCCTGGCG
CCGCACCGGCCCAAGGAGCCCGCGTGGTTCCTGGCCACCGTCGGCGTCTCGCCCGACCACCAGGGCAAGG
GTCTGGGCAGCGCCGTCGTGCTCCCCGGAGTGGAGGCGGCCGAGCGCGCCGGGGTGCCCGCCTTCCTGGA
GACCTCCGCGCCCCGCAACCTCCCCTTCTACGAGCGGCTCGGCTTCACCGTCACCGCCGACGTCGAGGTG
CCCGAAGGACCGCGCACCTGGTGCATGACCCGCAAGCCCGGTGCCTGAGGCGCGCCTATTATGGTACCTA
ACTTGTTTATTGCAGCTTATAATGGTTACAAATAAAGCAATAGCATCACAAATTTCACAAATAAAGCATT
TTTTTCACTGCATTCTAGTTGTGGTTTGTCCAAACTCATCAATGTATCTTACATATGCCATGGATCGCGG
GGCAGAGCGCACATCGCCCACAGTCCCCGAGAAGTTGGGGGGAGGGGTCGGCAATTGAACCGGTGCCTAG
AGAAGGTGGCGCGGGGTAAACTGGGAAAGTGATGTCGTGTACTGGCTCCGCCTTTTTCCCGAGGGTGGGG
GAGAACCGTATATAAGTGCAGTAGTCGCCGTGAACGTTCTTTTTCGCAACGGGTTTGCCGCCAGAACACA
GGTAAGTGCCGTGTGTGGTTCCCGCGGGCCTGGCCTCTTTACGGGTTATGGCCCTTGCGTGCCTTGAATT
ACTTCCACCTGGCTGCAGTACGTGATTCTTGATCCCGAGCTTCGGGTTGGAAGTGGGTGGGAGAGTTCGA
GGCCTTGCGCTTAAGGAGCCCCTTCGCCTCGTGCTTGAGTTGAGGCCTGGCCTGGGCGCTGGGGCCGCCG
CGTGCGAATCTGGTGGCACCTTCGCGCCTGTCTCGCTGCTTTCGATAAGTCTCTAGCCATTTAAAATTTT
TGATGACCTGCTGCGACGCTTTTTTTCTGGCAAGATAGTCTTGTAAATGCGGGCCAAGATCTGCACACTG
GTATTTCGGTTTTTGGGGCCGCGGGCGGCGACGGGGCCCGTGCGTCCCAGCGCACATGTTCGGCGAGGCG
GGGCCTGCGAGCGCGGCCACCGAGAATCGGACGGGGGTAGTCTCAAGCTGGCCGGCCTGCTCTGGTGCCT
GGCCTCGCGCCGCCGTGTATCGCCCCGCCCTGGGCGGCAAGGCTGGCCCGGTCGGCACCAGTTGCGTGAG
CGGAAAGATGGCCGCTTCCCGGCCCTGCTGCAGGGAGCTCAAAATGGAGGACGCGGCGCTCGGGAGAGCG
GGCGGGTGAGTCACCCACACAAAGGAAAAGGGCCTTTCCGTCCTCAGCCGTCGCTTCATGTGACTCCACG
GAGTACCGGGCGCCGTCCAGGCACCTCGATTAGTTCTCGAGCTTTTGGAGTACGTCGTCTTTAGGTTGGG
GGGAGGGGTTTTATGCGATGGAGTTTCCCCACACTGAGTGGGTGGAGACTGAAGTTAGGCCAGCTTGGCA
CTTGATGTAATTCTCCTTGGAATTTGCCCTTTTTGAGTTTGGATCTTGGTTCATTCTCAAGCCTCAGACA
GTGGTTCAAAGTTTTTTTCTTCCATTTCAGGTGTCGTGAAAGGGCGCATTCGACATCGATACTAGTAATG
GTGAGCAAGGGCGAGGAGCTGTTCACCGGGGTGGTGCCCATCCTGGTCGAGCTGGACGGCGACGTGAACG
GCCACAAGTTCTCCGTGCGGGGCGAGGGCGAGGGCGATGCCACCAACGGCAAGCTGACCCTGAAGTTCAT
CAGCACCACCGGCAAGCTGCCCGTGCCCTGGCCCACCCTCGTGACCACCCTGACCTACGGCGTGCAGAGC
TTCTCCCGCTACCCCGACCACATGAAGCGCCACGACTTCTTCAAGAGCGCCATGCCCGAAGGCTACGTCC
AGGAGCGCACCATCTCCTTCAAGGACGACGGCACCTACAAGACCCGCGCCGAGGTGAAGTTCGAGGGCGA
CACCCTGGTGAACCGCATCGAGCTGAAGGGCATCGACTTCAAGGAGGACGGCAACATCCTGGGGCACAAG
CTGGAGTACAACTTCAACTCCCACAACGTCTATATCACCGCCGACAAGCAGAAGAACGGCATCAAGGCCA
ACTTCAAGATCCGCCATAACGTGGAGGACGGCTCCGTGCAGCTCGCCGACCACTACCAGCAGAACACCCC
CATCGGCGACGGCCCCGTGCTGCTGCCCGACAACCACTACCTGTCCACCCAGTCCAAGCTGTCCAAAGAC
CCCAACGAGAAGCGCGATCACATGGTCCTGCTGGAGTTCGTGACCGCCGCCGGGATCACTCACGGCATGG
ACGAGCTGTACAAGTGATCGGTCGCCTGCAGGACGACCGCTGTGCCTTCTAGTTGCCAGCCATCTGTTGT
TTGCCCCTCCCCCGTGCCTTCCTTGACCCTGGAAGGTGCCACTCCCACTGTCCTTTCCTAATAAAATGAG
GAAATTGCATCGCATTGTCTGAGTAGGTGTCATTCTATTCTGGGGGGTGGGGTGGGGCAGGACAGCAAGG
GGGAGGATTGGGAAGACAATAGCAGGCATGCTGGGGATGCGGTGGGCTCTATGGGCGGCCGCGTCGACAC
TAGGGACAGGATTGGTGACAGAAAAGCCCCATCCTTAGGCCTCCTCCTTCCTAGTCTCCTGATATTGGGT
CTAACCCCCACCTCCTGTTAGGCAGATTCCTTATCTGGTGACACACCCCCATTTCCTGGAGCCATCTCTC
TCCTTGCCAGAACCTCTAAGGTTTGCTTACGATGGAGCCAGAGAGGATCCTGGGAGGGAGAGCTTGGCAG
GGGGTGGGAGGGAAGGGGGGGATGCGTGACCTGCCCGGTTCTCAGTGGCCACCCTGCGCTACCCTCTCCC
AGAACCTGAGCTGCTCTGACGCGGCTGTCTGGTGCGTTTCACTGATCCTGGTGCTGCAGCTTCCTTACAC
TTCCCAAGAGGAGAAGCAGTTTGGAAAAACAAAATCAGAATAAGTTGGTCCTGAGTTCTAACTTTGGCTC
TTCACCTTTCTAGTCCCCAATTTATATTGTTCCTCCGTGCGTCAGTTTTACCTGTGAGATAAGGCCAGTA
GCCAGCCCCGTCCTGGCAGGGCTGTGGTGAGGAGGGGGGTGTCCGTGTGGAAAACTCCCTTTGTGAGAAT
GGTGCGTCCTAGGTGTTCACCAGGTCGTGGCCGCCTCTACTCCCTTTCTCTTTCTCCATCCTTCTTTCCT
TAAAGAGTCCCCAGTGCTATCTGGGACATATTCCTCCGCCCAGAGCAGGGTCCCGCTTCCCTAAGGCCCT
GCTCTGGGCTTCTGGGTTTGAGTCCTTGGCAAGCCCAGGAGAGGCGCTCAGGCTTCCCTGTCCCCCTTCC
TCGTCCACCATCTCATGCCCCTGGCTCTCCTGCCCCTTCCCTACAGGGGTTCCTGGCTCTGCTCTAAGCT
TGGCGTAATCATGGTCATAGCTGTTTCCTGTGTGAAATTGTTATCCGCTCACAATTCCACACAACATACG
AGCCGGAAGCATAAAGTGTAAAGCCTGGGGTGCCTAATGAGTGAGCTAACTCACATTAATTGCGTTGCGC
TCACTGCCCGCTTTCCAGTCGGGAAACCTGTCGTGCCAGCTGCATTAATGAATCGGCCAACGCGCGGGGA
GAGGCGGTTTGCGTATTGGGCGCTCTTCCGCTTCCTCGCTCACTGACTCGCTGCGCTCGGTCGTTCGGCT
GCGGCGAGCGGTATCAGCTCACTCAAAGGCGGTAATACGGTTATCCACAGAATCAGGGGATAACGCAGGA
AAGAACATGTGAGCAAAAGGCCAGCAAAAGGCCAGGAACCGTAAAAAGGCCGCGTTGCTGGCGTTTTTCC
ATAGGCTCCGCCCCCCTGACGAGCATCACAAAAATCGACGCTCAAGTCAGAGGTGGCGAAACCCGACAGG
ACTATAAAGATACCAGGCGTTTCCCCCTGGAAGCTCCCTCGTGCGCTCTCCTGTTCCGACCCTGCCGCTT
ACCGGATACCTGTCCGCCTTTCTCCCTTCGGGAAGCGTGGCGCTTTCTCATAGCTCACGCTGTAGGTATC
TCAGTTCGGTGTAGGTCGTTCGCTCCAAGCTGGGCTGTGTGCACGAACCCCCCGTTCAGCCCGACCGCTG
CGCCTTATCCGGTAACTATCGTCTTGAGTCCAACCCGGTAAGACACGACTTATCGCCACTGGCAGCAGCC
ACTGGTAACAGGATTAGCAGAGCGAGGTATGTAGGCGGTGCTACAGAGTTCTTGAAGTGGTGGCCTAACT
ACGGCTACACTAGAAGAACAGTATTTGGTATCTGCGCTCTGCTGAAGCCAGTTACCTTCGGAAAAAGAGT
TGGTAGCTCTTGATCCGGCAAACAAACCACCGCTGGTAGCGGTGGTTTTTTTGTTTGCAAGCAGCAGATT
ACGCGCAGAAAAAAAGGATCTCAAGAAGATCCTTTGATCTTTTCTACGGGGTCTGACGCTCAGTGGAACG
AAAACTCACGTTAAGGGATTTTGGTCATGAGATTATCAAAAAGGATCTTCACCTAGATCCTTTTAAATTA
AAAATGAAGTTTTAAATCAATCTAAAGTATATATGAGTAAACTTGGTCTGACAGTTACCAATGCTTAATC
AGTGAGGCACCTATCTCAGCGATCTGTCTATTTCGTTCATCCATAGTTGCCTGACTCCCCGTCGTGTAGA
TAACTACGATACGGGAGGGCTTACCATCTGGCCCCAGTGCTGCAATGATACCGCGAGACCCACGCTCACC
GGCTCCAGATTTATCAGCAATAAACCAGCCAGCCGGAAGGGCCGAGCGCAGAAGTGGTCCTGCAACTTTA
TCCGCCTCCATCCAGTCTATTAATTGTTGCCGGGAAGCTAGAGTAAGTAGTTCGCCAGTTAATAGTTTGC
GCAACGTTGTTGCCATTGCTACAGGCATCGTGGTGTCACGCTCGTCGTTTGGTATGGCTTCATTCAGCTC
CGGTTCCCAACGATCAAGGCGAGTTACATGATCCCCCATGTTGTGCAAAAAAGCGGTTAGCTCCTTCGGT
CCTCCGATCGTTGTCAGAAGTAAGTTGGCCGCAGTGTTATCACTCATGGTTATGGCAGCACTGCATAATT
CTCTTACTGTCATGCCATCCGTAAGATGCTTTTCTGTGACTGGTGAGTACTCAACCAAGTCATTCTGAGA
ATAGTGTATGCGGCGACCGAGTTGCTCTTGCCCGGCGTCAATACGGGATAATACCGCGCCACATAGCAGA
ACTTTAAAAGTGCTCATCATTGGAAAACGTTCTTCGGGGCGAAAACTCTCAAGGATCTTACCGCTGTTGA
GATCCAGTTCGATGTAACCCACTCGTGCACCCAACTGATCTTCAGCATCTTTTACTTTCACCAGCGTTTC
TGGGTGAGCAAAAACAGGAAGGCAAAATGCCGCAAAAAAGGGAATAAGGGCGACACGGAAATGTTGAATA
CTCATACTCTTCCTTTTTCAATATTATTGAAGCATTTATCAGGGTTATTGTCTCATGAGCGGATACATAT
TTGAATGTATTTAGAAAAATAAACAAATAGGGGTTCCGCGCACATTTCCCCGAAAAGTGCCACCTGACGT
CTAAGAAACCATTATTATCATGACATTAACCTATAAAAATAGGCGTATCACGAGGCCCTTTCGTC
